Addgene plasmid #124272: Lamin A (R527P)-mRFP
Purpose: Lamin A mutant (R527P), C-terminally tagged with mRFP. Mutation associated with EDMD myopathy.
Depositing lab: Eric Schirmer.
Backbone
  Vector backbone: mRFP-N2
  Vector type: Mammalian Expression
Growth in bacteria
  Bacterial resistance: Kanamycin, 50 μg/mL
  Growth temperature: 37°C
  Growth strain: DH5alpha
  Copy number: High Copy
Gene/Insert
  Gene/Insert name: LMNA (R527P)
  Species: H. sapiens (human)
  Mutation: LMNA (R527P)
  Entrez Gene: LMNA (a.k.a. CDCD1, CDDC, CMD1A, CMT2B1, EMD2, FPL, FPLD, FPLD2, HGPS, IDC, LDP1, LFP, LGMD1B, LMN1, LMNC, LMNL1, MADA, PRO1)
  Tag / fusion protein: mRFP (C terminal on insert)
  Cloning method: Gibson Cloning
Resource information
  A portion of this plasmid was derived from a plasmid made by: Lamin A mutants were cloned by Peter Meinke 2018 (Ludwig-Maximilians-University of Munich). mRFP was a gift from Anne Straub in 2005
Terms and licenses: Academic/Nonprofit Terms; Industry Terms: Not Available to Industry
How to cite: Lamin A (R527P)-mRFP was a gift from Eric Schirmer (Addgene plasmid # 124272 ; http://n2t.net/addgene:124272 ; RRID:Addgene_124272)
