[The description below was written by a language model from this plasmid's Addgene catalogue record and pLannotate feature annotations shown in this document.]
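Description:
Lamin A (R527P)-mRFP is a mammalian expression plasmid of about 6.7 kb built on the mRFP-N2 backbone, an N-series fluorescent-protein fusion vector in which the gene of interest is placed upstream of the fluorophore. It is propagated in E. coli from a high-copy ColE1/pUC-type origin and selected with kanamycin. The resistance gene is the Tn5 aminoglycoside phosphotransferase (NeoR/KanR), which sits behind tandem bacterial (bla) and SV40 early promoters and is terminated by the HSV TK polyadenylation signal. The same cassette therefore gives kanamycin resistance in bacteria and can support G418 selection in mammalian cells. An f1 origin is also present. The short large T antigen, ble and bGH poly(A) fragments in the annotation appear to be backbone remnants or partial sequence matches rather than functional parts.

The payload is human LMNA carrying the R527P substitution, inserted by Gibson cloning just downstream of the multiple cloning site. It is expressed from the human cytomegalovirus immediate early enhancer and promoter. The lamin A coding sequence is followed after a short linker by mRFP1, a monomeric red fluorescent protein derived from Discosoma, giving a C-terminally tagged fusion, and the transcript ends at the SV40 polyadenylation signal. The R527P mutation is recorded as associated with Emery-Dreifuss muscular dystrophy (EDMD) myopathy. The construct is suited to transfection of mammalian cells for red-fluorescence imaging of the mutant lamin, for example its localisation and behaviour at the nuclear envelope, although the record does not describe specific experiments.
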