Features (pLannotate 1.2.2; 15 found; start..end, strand, type, name):
     76..379     +  enhancer       CMV enhancer: human cytomegalovirus immediate early enhancer
    380..583     +  promoter       CMV promoter: human cytomegalovirus (CMV) immediate early promoter
    624..680     +  misc_feature   MCS: multiple cloning site
    689..2614    +  CDS            LMNA: LMNA_HUMAN - Also known as LMN1. Experimental evidence at protein level: Swiss-Prot protein existence level 1. Prelamin-A/C can accelerate smooth muscle cell senescence. It acts to disrupt mitosis and induce DNA damage in vascular smooth muscle cells (VSMCs), leading to mitotic failure, genomic instability, and premature senescence. From Homo sapiens (Human).
   2657..3331    +  CDS            mRFP1: mRFP1 is a basic (constitutively fluorescent) red fluorescent protein published in 2002, derived from Discosoma sp.. It is reported to be a somewhat slowly-maturing monomer with low acid sensitivity.
   3359..3442    +  CDS            large T antigen (fragment): large T antigen from SV40 (simian virus 40)
   3465..3586    +  polyA_signal   SV40 poly(A) signal: SV40 polyadenylation signal
   3620..4048    -  rep_origin     f1 ori (sequence partly withheld): f1 bacteriophage origin of replication; arrow indicates direction of (+) strand synthesis
   4075..4179    +  promoter       AmpR promoter: bla
   4181..4538    +  promoter       SV40 promoter: SV40 enhancer and early promoter
   4573..5367    +  CDS            NeoR/KanR: aminoglycoside phosphotransferase from Tn5; aph(3')-II (or nptII); confers resistance to neomycin, kanamycin, and G418 (Geneticin®)
   5388..5540    +  CDS            ble (fragment): BLE_KLEPN - Experimental evidence at protein level: Swiss-Prot protein existence level 1. Binding protein with a strong affinity to the bleomycin family of antibiotics. Binds to CL990; an antimitotic-antibiotic compound. From Klebsiella pneumoniae.
   5599..5646    +  polyA_signal   HSV TK poly(A) signal: herpes simplex virus thymidine kinase polyadenylation signal (Cole and Stacy, 1985)
   5737..5753    -  polyA_signal   bGH poly(A) signal (fragment): bovine growth hormone polyadenylation signal
   5975..6563    +  rep_origin     ori: high-copy-number ColE1/pMB1/pBR322/pUC origin of replication
>Addgene plasmid #124272 | Lamin A (R527P)-mRFP | addgene full sequence | sequence record 241977 | Addgene NGS Result
ATTACCGCCATGCATTAGTTATTAATAGTAATCAATTACGGGGTCATTAGTTCATAGCCCATATATGGAG
TTCCGCGTTACATAACTTACGGTAAATGGCCCGCCTGGCTGACCGCCCAACGACCCCCGCCCATTGACGT
CAATAATGACGTATGTTCCCATAGTAACGCCAATAGGGACTTTCCATTGACGTCAATGGGTGGAGTATTT
ACGGTAAACTGCCCACTTGGCAGTACATCAAGTGTATCATATGCCAAGTACGCCCCCTATTGACGTCAAT
GACGGTAAATGGCCCGCCTGGCATTATGCCCAGTACATGACCTTATGGGACTTTCCTACTTGGCAGTACA
TCTACGTATTAGTCATCGCTATTACCATGGTGATGCGGTTTTGGCAGTACATCAATGGGCGTGGATAGCG
GTTTGACTCACGGGGATTTCCAAGTCTCCACCCCATTGACGTCAATGGGAGTTTGTTTTGGCACCAAAAT
CAACGGGACTTTCCAAAATGTCGTAACAACTCCGCCCCATTGACGCAAATGGGCGGTAGGCGTGTACGGT
GGGAGGTCTATATAAGCAGAGCTGGTTTAGTGAACCGTCAGATCCGCTAGCGCTACCGGACTCAGATCTC
GAGCTCAAGCTTCGAATTCTGCAGTCGACGGTACCGCGGGCCCGGGATCCGAATGGCCATGGAGACCCCG
TCCCAGCGGCGCGCCACCCGCAGCGGGGCGCAGGCCAGCTCCACTCCGCTGTCGCCCACCCGCATCACCC
GGCTGCAGGAGAAGGAGGACCTGCAGGAGCTCAATGATCGCTTGGCGGTCTACATCGACCGTGTGCGCTC
GCTGGAAACGGAGAACGCAGGGCTGCGCCTTCGCATCACCGAGTCTGAAGAGGTGGTCAGCCGCGAGGTG
TCCGGCATCAAGGCCGCCTACGAGGCCGAGCTCGGGGATGCCCGCAAGACCCTTGACTCAGTAGCCAAGG
AGCGCGCCCGCCTGCAGCTGGAGCTGAGCAAAGTGCGTGAGGAGTTTAAGGAGCTGAAAGCGCGCAATAC
CAAGAAGGAGGGTGACCTGATAGCTGCTCAGGCTCGGCTGAAGGACCTGGAGGCTCTGCTGAACTCCAAG
GAGGCCGCACTGAGCACTGCTCTCAGTGAGAAGCGCACGCTGGAGGGCGAGCTGCATGATCTGCGGGGCC
AGGTGGCCAAGCTTGAGGCAGCCCTAGGTGAGGCCAAGAAGCAACTTCAGGATGAGATGCTGCGGCGGGT
GGATGCTGAGAACAGGCTGCAGACCATGAAGGAGGAACTGGACTTCCAGAAGAACATCTACAGTGAGGAG
CTGCGTGAGACCAAGCGCCGTCATGAGACCCGACTGGTGGAGATTGACAATGGGAAGCAGCGTGAGTTTG
AGAGCCGGCTGGCGGATGCGCTGCAGGAACTGCGGGCCCAGCATGAGGACCAGGTGGAGCAGTATAAGAA
GGAGCTGGAGAAGACTTATTCTGCCAAGCTGGACAATGCCAGGCAGTCTGCTGAGAGGAACAGCAACCTG
GTGGGGGCTGCCCACGAGGAGCTGCAGCAGTCGCGCATCCGCATCGACAGCCTCTCTGCCCAGCTCAGCC
AGCTCCAGAAGCAGCTGGCAGCCAAGGAGGCGAAGCTTCGAGACCTGGAGGACTCACTGGCCCGTGAGCG
GGACACCAGCCGGCGGCTGCTGGCGGAAAAGGAGCGGGAGATGGCCGAGATGCGGGCAAGGATGCAGCAG
CAGCTGGACGAGTACCAGGAGCTTCTGGACATCAAGCTGGCCCTGGACATGGAGATCCACGCCTACCGCA
AGCTCTTGGAGGGCGAGGAGGAGAGGCTACGCCTGTCCCCCAGCCCTACCTCGCAGCGCAGCCGTGGCCG
TGCTTCCTCTCACTCATCCCAGACACAGGGTGGGGGCAGCGTCACCAAAAAGCGCAAACTGGAGTCCACT
GAGAGCCGCAGCAGCTTCTCACAGCACGCACGCACTAGCGGGCGCGTGGCCGTGGAGGAGGTGGATGAGG
AGGGCAAGTTTGTCCGGCTGCGCAACAAGTCCAATGAGGACCAGTCCATGGGCAATTGGCAGATCAAGCG
CCAGAATGGAGATGATCCCTTGCTGACTTACCGGTTCCCACCAAAGTTCACCCTGAAGGCTGGGCAGGTG
GTGACGATCTGGGCTGCAGGAGCTGGGGCCACCCACAGCCCCCCTACCGACCTGGTGTGGAAGGCACAGA
ACACCTGGGGCTGCGGGAACAGCCTGCCTACGGCTCTCATCAACTCCACTGGGGAAGAAGTGGCCATGCG
CAAGCTGGTGCGCTCAGTGACTGTGGTTGAGGACGACGAGGATGAGGATGGAGATGACCTGCTCCATCAC
CACCACGGCTCCCACTGCAGCAGCTCGGGGGACCCCGCTGAGTACAACCTGCGCTCGCGCACCGTGCTGT
GCGGGACCTGCGGGCAGCCTGCCGACAAGGCATCTGCCAGCGGCTCAGGAGCCCAGGTGGGCGGACCCAT
CTCCTCTGGCTCTTCTGCCTCCAGTGTCACGGTCACTCGCAGCTACCGCAGTGTGGGGGGCAGTGGGGGT
GGCAGCTTCGGGGACAATCTGGTCACCCGCTCCTACGGTGGCGGTGGCTCTGGAGGTGGTGGGTCCATGG
CCTCCTCCGAGGACGTCATCAAGGAGTTCATGCGCTTCAAGGTGCGCATGGAGGGCTCCGTGAACGGCCA
CGAGTTCGAGATCGAGGGCGAGGGCGAGGGCCGCCCCTACGAGGGCACCCAGACCGCCAAGCTGAAGGTG
ACCAAGGGCGGCCCCCTGCCCTTCGCCTGGGACATCCTGTCCCCTCAGTTCCAGTACGGCTCCAAGGCCT
ACGTGAAGCACCCCGCCGACATCCCCGACTACTTGAAGCTGTCCTTCCCCGAGGGCTTCAAGTGGGAGCG
CGTGATGAACTTCGAGGACGGCGGCGTGGTGACCGTGACCCAGGACTCCTCCCTGCAGGACGGCGAGTTC
ATCTACAAGGTGAAGCTGCGCGGCACCAACTTCCCCTCCGACGGCCCCGTAATTCAGAAGAAGACGATGG
GCTGGGAGGCCTCCACCGAGCGGATGTACCCCGAGGACGGCGCCCTGAAGGGCGAGATCAAGATGAGGCT
GAAGCTGAAGGACGGCGGCCACTACGACGCCGAGGTCAAGACCACCTACATGGCCAAGAAGCCCGTGCAG
CTGCCCGGCGCCTACAAGACCGACATCAAGCTGGACATCACCTCCCACAACGAGGACTACACCATCGTGG
AACAGTACGAGCGCGCCGAGGGCCGCCACTCCACCGGCGCCCTGTACAAGTAAGCGGCCGCGACTCTAGA
TCATAATCAGCCATACCACATTTGTAGAGGTTTTACTTGCTTTAAAAAACCTCCCACACCTCCCCCTGAA
CCTGAAACATAAAATGAATGCAATTGTTGTTGTTAACTTGTTTATTGCAGCTTATAATGGTTACAAATAA
AGCAATAGCATCACAAATTTCACAAATAAAGCATTTTTTTCACTGCATTCTAGTTGTGGTTTGTCCAAAC
TCATCAATGTATCTTAAGGCGTAAATTGTAAGCGTTAATATTTTGTTAAAATTCGCGTTAAATTTTTGTT
AAATCAGCTCATTTTTTAACCAATAGGCCGAAATCGGCAAAATCCCTTATAAATCAAAAGAATAGACCGA
GATAGGGT
[37 nt withheld, positions 3719-3755]
AAAGAACGTGGACTCCAACGTCAAAGG
[49 nt withheld, positions 3783-3831]
T
[91 nt withheld, positions 3833-3923]
G
[124 nt withheld, positions 3925-4048]
CAGGTGGCACTTTTCGGGGAAATGTGCGCGGAACCCCTATTTGTTTATTTTTCTAAATACATTCAAATAT
GTATCCGCTCATGAGACAATAACCCTGATAAATGCTTCAATAATATTGAAAAAGGAAGAGTCCTGAGGCG
GAAAGAACCAGCTGTGGAATGTGTGTCAGTTAGGGTGTGGAAAGTCCCCAGGCTCCCCAGCAGGCAGAAG
TATGCAAAGCATGCATCTCAATTAGTCAGCAACCAGGTGTGGAAAGTCCCCAGGCTCCCCAGCAGGCAGA
AGTATGCAAAGCATGCATCTCAATTAGTCAGCAACCATAGTCCCGCCCCTAACTCCGCCCATCCCGCCCC
TAACTCCGCCCAGTTCCGCCCATTCTCCGCCCCATGGCTGACTAATTTTTTTTATTTATGCAGAGGCCGA
GGCCGCCTCGGCCTCTGAGCTATTCCAGAAGTAGTGAGGAGGCTTTTTTGGAGGCCTAGGCTTTTGCAAA
GATCGATCAAGAGACAGGATGAGGATCGTTTCGCATGATTGAACAAGATGGATTGCACGCAGGTTCTCCG
GCCGCTTGGGTGGAGAGGCTATTCGGCTATGACTGGGCACAACAGACAATCGGCTGCTCTGATGCCGCCG
TGTTCCGGCTGTCAGCGCAGGGGCGCCCGGTTCTTTTTGTCAAGACCGACCTGTCCGGTGCCCTGAATGA
ACTGCAAGACGAGGCAGCGCGGCTATCGTGGCTGGCCACGACGGGCGTTCCTTGCGCAGCTGTGCTCGAC
GTTGTCACTGAAGCGGGAAGGGACTGGCTGCTATTGGGCGAAGTGCCGGGGCAGGATCTCCTGTCATCTC
ACCTTGCTCCTGCCGAGAAAGTATCCATCATGGCTGATGCAATGCGGCGGCTGCATACGCTTGATCCGGC
TACCTGCCCATTCGACCACCAAGCGAAACATCGCATCGAGCGAGCACGTACTCGGATGGAAGCCGGTCTT
GTCGATCAGGATGATCTGGACGAAGAGCATCAGGGGCTCGCGCCAGCCGAACTGTTCGCCAGGCTCAAGG
CGAGCATGCCCGACGGCGAGGATCTCGTCGTGACCCATGGCGATGCCTGCTTGCCGAATATCATGGTGGA
AAATGGCCGCTTTTCTGGATTCATCGACTGTGGCCGGCTGGGTGTGGCGGACCGCTATCAGGACATAGCG
TTGGCTACCCGTGATATTGCTGAAGAGCTTGGCGGCGAATGGGCTGACCGCTTCCTCGTGCTTTACGGTA
TCGCCGCTCCCGATTCGCAGCGCATCGCCTTCTATCGCCTTCTTGACGAGTTCTTCTGAGCGGGACTCTG
GGGTTCGAAATGACCGACCAAGCGACGCCCAACCTGCCATCACGAGATTTCGATTCCACCGCCGCCTTCT
ATGAAAGGTTGGGCTTCGGAATCGTTTTCCGGGACGCCGGCTGGATGATCCTCCAGCGCGGGGATCTCAT
GCTGGAGTTCTTCGCCCACCCTAGGGGGAGGCTAACTGAAACACGGAAGGAGACAATACCGGAAGGAACC
CGCGCTATGACGGCAATAAAAAGACAGAATAAAACGCACGGTGTTGGGTCGTTTGTTCATAAACGCGGGG
TTCGGTCCCAGGGCTGGCACTCTGTCGATACCCCACCGAGACCCCATTGGGGCCAATACGCCCGCGTTTC
TTCCTTTTCCCCACCCCACCCCCCAAGTTCGGGTGAAGGCCCAGGGCTCGCAGCCAACGTCGGGGCGGCA
GGCCCTGCCATAGCCTCAGGTTACTCATATATACTTTAGATTGATTTAAAACTTCATTTTTAATTTAAAA
GGATCTAGGTGAAGATCCTTTTTGATAATCTCATGACCAAAATCCCTTAACGTGAGTTTTCGTTCCACTG
AGCGTCAGACCCCGTAGAAAAGATCAAAGGATCTTCTTGAGATCCTTTTTTTCTGCGCGTAATCTGCTGC
TTGCAAACAAAAAAACCACCGCTACCAGCGGTGGTTTGTTTGCCGGATCAAGAGCTACCAACTCTTTTTC
CGAAGGTAACTGGCTTCAGCAGAGCGCAGATACCAAATACTGTTCTTCTAGTGTAGCCGTAGTTAGGCCA
CCACTTCAAGAACTCTGTAGCACCGCCTACATACCTCGCTCTGCTAATCCTGTTACCAGTGGCTGCTGCC
AGTGGCGATAAGTCGTGTCTTACCGGGTTGGACTCAAGACGATAGTTACCGGATAAGGCGCAGCGGTCGG
GCTGAACGGGGGGTTCGTGCACACAGCCCAGCTTGGAGCGAACGACCTACACCGAACTGAGATACCTACA
GCGTGAGCTATGAGAAAGCGCCACGCTTCCCGAAGGGAGAAAGGCGGACAGGTATCCGGTAAGCGGCAGG
GTCGGAACAGGAGAGCGCACGAGGGAGCTTCCAGGGGGAAACGCCTGGTATCTTTATAGTCCTGTCGGGT
TTCGCCACCTCTGACTTGAGCGTCGATTTTTGTGATGCTCGTCAGGGGGGCGGAGCCTATGGAAAAACGC
CAGCAACGCGGCCTTTTTACGGTTCCTGGCCTTTTGCTGGCCTTTTGCTCACATGTTCTTTCCTGCGTTA
TCCCCTGATTCTGTGGATAACCGT
